Addgene plasmid #158879: JGI_017949
Purpose: Hydrocarbon Structures for Fuels and Chemicals
Depositing lab: Joint Genome Institute.
Backbone
  Vector backbone: pET28b
  Vector type: Synthetic Biology
Growth in bacteria
  Bacterial resistance: Kanamycin, 50 μg/mL
  Growth temperature: 37°C
  Growth strain: Top10
  Copy number: High Copy
Gene/Insert
  Gene/Insert name: WP_030433686_1 (alt name: Batch220_p021)
  Species: Synthetic
  Cloning method: Gibson Cloning
Terms and licenses: Academic/Nonprofit Terms; Industry Terms: Not Available to Industry
Depositor comments: pET28b_NdeIXhoI vector with WP_030433686_1 insert, JGI ICE Registry: https://registry.jgi.doe.gov/entry/17949
How to cite: JGI_017949 was a gift from Joint Genome Institute (Addgene plasmid # 158879 ; http://n2t.net/addgene:158879 ; RRID:Addgene_158879)
