[The description below was written by a language model from this plasmid's Addgene catalogue record and pLannotate feature annotations shown in this document.]
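Description:
JGI_017949 is a bacterial expression plasmid built on the pET28b backbone, in which a synthetic coding sequence designated WP_030433686_1 (also labelled Batch220_p021) was inserted by Gibson assembly into the NdeI/XhoI-opened vector. The record describes it as part of a synthetic biology collection aimed at hydrocarbon structures for fuels and chemicals, but it does not state what protein the insert encodes or its source organism beyond "synthetic". The name resembles a protein database accession, and no function is given. The feature table does not annotate the insert itself. It presumably occupies the unannotated interval of about 1 kb between the thrombin site and the downstream His-tag annotation.

Expression follows the standard pET arrangement. A T7 promoter with an adjacent lac operator and the T7 gene 10 ribosome binding site drives transcription, which ends at the T7 terminator. The plasmid-borne lacI gene supplies repressor so that expression stays off until induced with IPTG in a host providing T7 RNA polymerase. Short tag fragments called upstream (a His-containing match and a thrombin cleavage site) correspond to the N-terminal His tag and thrombin site typical of pET28. A second His-tag match lies downstream of the insert, but the record does not show whether it is translated, which depends on whether the insert carries a stop codon. The plasmid is selected with kanamycin through the aph(3')-Ia gene and replicates from a pBR322/ColE1-type origin with the bom and rop elements. The catalogue nonetheless lists it as high copy. An f1 origin is also present. The small TcR, AmpR promoter and SET1 fragments are most likely backbone remnants or partial annotation matches rather than functional parts. The likely use is recombinant production and affinity purification of the encoded protein in E. coli.
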