Features (pLannotate 1.2.2; 20 found; start..end, strand, type, name):
      1..19      +  promoter       T7 promoter: promoter for bacteriophage T7 RNA polymerase
     20..44      +  protein_bind   lac operator: The lac repressor binds to the lac operator to inhibit transcription in E. coli. This inhibition can be relieved by adding lactose or isopropyl-β-D-thiogalactopyranoside (IPTG). lac repressor encoded by lacI
     59..81      +  RBS            RBS: efficient ribosome binding site from bacteriophage T7 gene 10 (Olins and Rangwala, 1989)
    100..116     +  CDS            capTEV™ (fragment): composite tag for in vivo biotinylation, TEV protease cleavage, and 6xHis tagging
    127..144     +  CDS            thrombin site: thrombin recognition and cleavage site
   1162..1179    +  CDS            9xHis (fragment): 9xHis affinity tag
   1189..1238    +  CDS            SET1 (fragment): solubility-enhancement tag derived from T7 phage gene 10B
   1246..1293    +  terminator     T7 terminator: transcription terminator for bacteriophage T7 RNA polymerase
   1330..1758    +  rep_origin     f1 ori (sequence partly withheld): f1 bacteriophage origin of replication; arrow indicates direction of (+) strand synthesis
   1811..1868    +  promoter       AmpR promoter (fragment): bla
   1877..2692    -  CDS            KanR: aminoglycoside phosphotransferase; aph(3')-Ia; confers resistance to kanamycin in bacteria or G418 (Geneticin®) in eukaryotes
   2814..3402    +  rep_origin     ori: high-copy-number ColE1/pMB1/pBR322/pUC origin of replication
   3588..3727    -  misc_feature   bom: basis of mobility region from pBR322
   3829..4020    -  CDS            rop: Rop protein, which maintains plasmids at low copy number; rop
   4037..4417    +  CDS            YPB1_ECOLX: Protein predicted: Swiss-Prot protein existence level 4. From Escherichia coli.
   4489..4780    -  CDS            TcR (fragment): tetracycline efflux protein; tet; confers resistance to tetracycline
   4795..4816    -  protein_bind   CAP binding site: CAP binding activates transcription in the presence of cAMP. E. coli catabolite activator protein
   4829..5911    -  CDS            lacI: lac repressor; lacI; The lac repressor binds to the lac operator to inhibit transcription in E. coli. This inhibition can be relieved by adding lactose or isopropyl-β-D-thiogalactopyranoside (IPTG).
   5912..5989    -  promoter       lacI promoter: lacI
   5997..6276    -  CDS            TcR (fragment): tetracycline efflux protein; tet; confers resistance to tetracycline
>Addgene plasmid #158879 | JGI_017949 | addgene full sequence | sequence record 317631 | Addgene NGS Result
TAATACGACTCACTATAGGGGAATTGTGAGCGGATAACAATTCCCCTCTAGAAATAATTTTGTTTAACTT
TAAGAAGGAGATATACCATGGGCAGCAGCCATCATCATCATCATCACAGCAGCGGCCTGGTGCCGCGCGG
CAGCCATATGACCTATTCTCGTATCGGTCAAATCGCAGTCCATCTGCCAGAAGGAGGACGTACCAGCGCG
GAGGTCGAAGCGCTGGTGGCCGAGCTGAACCCGGGTTTCGAACCTCCCGAGGGCTTGATAGAACGCTTTA
CAGGAGTGCGTTATCGCCATATTGCCCCGGAAGACACACAAGCTTCTGATTTAGCTGTTGCGGCTATCGA
GAAGCTGTTTGCGTCATGGGGACATGGTATTGATGACGTTGATCTGCTGATTTTTGCCGCGGCCTCTACG
GATGTTATTGAACCGGCGACAGCCCATATCGTCTCCGACAAACTGGGCGGTAGTTGTCCAGTATTCGATA
TTAGCAATGCGTGTTCGAGTGTCTTCAATGCTATAGAAGTAGCGGATGCTCTGATCCGCACGGGCCAGTA
TCGTAGAGTGTTGATCGCGTGTGGCGAACGAGTGAGTCCTGGAGCAAGGTACCGTGATGTTGCAACAATG
GATGACTTTGTGCATGCGGGAGCAAGCCATACAGTTTCAGATGCGGGCGCTGCCCTGCTCGTTGAAGCCA
GTGATGAGCCGGGTATTATAGGACATCGTTCAATAGCGAACTCTAGTGCCTGGTCTGCAACTGTAGTGCC
ACTGGTGCATGATAAAGAGTCAGACACACTTAAAGTCGAATATTTGGGTGTTAAAACGTTGGACCTGATG
AAAGGACTTGATCAGGCGGATATTACGCCTTTGTTAGATGCGGTTGCTGGCTTTGGATTAACTATGGATG
ACTTTGACGTTGTTTGTATCCATCAGGCGGTGCTTGCTTATGTGGAAGTATTTTGTGAACGCGCAGGCAT
TCCGTACGATCGAACAGTTTTAACACTGGCCGACCACGGCAACGTTGCCTCTGCTACACTGCCTCTTCAA
CTGGTGAAGGCAGTTGAGAGCGGACGTCTTAATCCGGGCGACAAAGTGCTGTTAGTAGGATTGGCATCTG
GGCTGAGCTTGGGTGTTATGGCTATGCAGTGGTAACTCGAGCACCACCACCACCACCACTGAGATCCGGC
TGCTAACAAAGCCCGAAAGGAAGCTGAGTTGGCTGCTGCCACCGCTGAGCAATAACTAGCATAACCCCTT
GGGGCCTCTAAACGGGTCTTGAGGGGTTTTTTGCTGAAAGGAGGAACTATATCCGGATTGGCGAATGGG
[124 nt withheld, positions 1330-1453]
C
[91 nt withheld, positions 1455-1545]
A
[49 nt withheld, positions 1547-1595]
CCTTTGACGTTGGAGTCCACGTTCTTT
[37 nt withheld, positions 1623-1659]
ACCCTATCTCGGTCTATTCTTTTGATTTATAAGGGATTTTGCCGATTTCGGCCTATTGGTTAAAAAATGA
GCTGATTTAACAAAAATTTAACGCGAATTTTAACAAAATATTAACGCTTACAATTTAGGTGGCACTTTTC
GGGGAAATGTGCGCGGAACCCCTATTTGTTTATTTTTCTAAATACATTCAAATATGTATCCGCTCATGAA
TTAATTCTTAGAAAAACTCATCGAGCATCAAATGAAACTGCAATTTATTCATATCAGGATTATCAATACC
ATATTTTTGAAAAAGCCGTTTCTGTAATGAAGGAGAAAACTCACCGAGGCAGTTCCATAGGATGGCAAGA
TCCTGGTATCGGTCTGCGATTCCGACTCGTCCAACATCAATACAACCTATTAATTTCCCCTCGTCAAAAA
TAAGGTTATCAAGTGAGAAATCACCATGAGTGACGACTGAATCCGGTGAGAATGGCAAAAGTTTATGCAT
TTCTTTCCAGACTTGTTCAACAGGCCAGCCATTACGCTCGTCATCAAAATCACTCGCATCAACCAAACCG
TTATTCATTCGTGATTGCGCCTGAGCGAGACGAAATACGCGATCGCTGTTAAAAGGACAATTACAAACAG
GAATCGAATGCAACCGGCGCAGGAACACTGCCAGCGCATCAACAATATTTTCACCTGAATCAGGATATTC
TTCTAATACCTGGAATGCTGTTTTCCCGGGGATCGCAGTGGTGAGTAACCATGCATCATCAGGAGTACGG
ATAAAATGCTTGATGGTCGGAAGAGGCATAAATTCCGTCAGCCAGTTTAGTCTGACCATCTCATCTGTAA
CATCATTGGCAACGCTACCTTTGCCATGTTTCAGAAACAACTCTGGCGCATCGGGCTTCCCATACAATCG
ATAGATTGTCGCACCTGATTGCCCGACATTATCGCGAGCCCATTTATACCCATATAAATCAGCATCCATG
TTGGAATTTAATCGCGGCCTAGAGCAAGACGTTTCCCGTTGAATATGGCTCATAACACCCCTTGTATTAC
TGTTTATGTAAGCAGACAGTTTTATTGTTCATGACCAAAATCCCTTAACGTGAGTTTTCGTTCCACTGAG
CGTCAGACCCCGTAGAAAAGATCAAAGGATCTTCTTGAGATCCTTTTTTTCTGCGCGTAATCTGCTGCTT
GCAAACAAAAAAACCACCGCTACCAGCGGTGGTTTGTTTGCCGGATCAAGAGCTACCAACTCTTTTTCCG
AAGGTAACTGGCTTCAGCAGAGCGCAGATACCAAATACTGTCCTTCTAGTGTAGCCGTAGTTAGGCCACC
ACTTCAAGAACTCTGTAGCACCGCCTACATACCTCGCTCTGCTAATCCTGTTACCAGTGGCTGCTGCCAG
TGGCGATAAGTCGTGTCTTACCGGGTTGGACTCAAGACGATAGTTACCGGATAAGGCGCAGCGGTCGGGC
TGAACGGGGGGTTCGTGCACACAGCCCAGCTTGGAGCGAACGACCTACACCGAACTGAGATACCTACAGC
GTGAGCTATGAGAAAGCGCCACGCTTCCCGAAGGGAGAAAGGCGGACAGGTATCCGGTAAGCGGCAGGGT
CGGAACAGGAGAGCGCACGAGGGAGCTTCCAGGGGGAAACGCCTGGTATCTTTATAGTCCTGTCGGGTTT
CGCCACCTCTGACTTGAGCGTCGATTTTTGTGATGCTCGTCAGGGGGGCGGAGCCTATGGAAAAACGCCA
GCAACGCGGCCTTTTTACGGTTCCTGGCCTTTTGCTGGCCTTTTGCTCACATGTTCTTTCCTGCGTTATC
CCCTGATTCTGTGGATAACCGTATTACCGCCTTTGAGTGAGCTGATACCGCTCGCCGCAGCCGAACGACC
GAGCGCAGCGAGTCAGTGAGCGAGGAAGCGGAAGAGCGCCTGATGCGGTATTTTCTCCTTACGCATCTGT
GCGGTATTTCACACCGCAATGGTGCACTCTCAGTACAATCTGCTCTGATGCCGCATAGTTAAGCCAGTAT
ACACTCCGCTATCGCTACGTGACTGGGTCATGGCTGCGCCCCGACACCCGCCAACACCCGCTGACGCGCC
CTGACGGGCTTGTCTGCTCCCGGCATCCGCTTACAGACAAGCTGTGACCGTCTCCGGGAGCTGCATGTGT
CAGAGGTTTTCACCGTCATCACCGAAACGCGCGAGGCAGCTGCGGTAAAGCTCATCAGCGTGGTCGTGAA
GCGATTCACAGATGTCTGCCTGTTCATCCGCGTCCAGCTCGTTGAGTTTCTCCAGAAGCGTTAATGTCTG
GCTTCTGATAAAGCGGGCCATGTTAAGGGCGGTTTTTTCCTGTTTGGTCACTGATGCCTCCGTGTAAGGG
GGATTTCTGTTCATGGGGGTAATGATACCGATGAAACGAGAGAGGATGCTCACGATACGGGTTACTGATG
ATGAACATGCCCGGTTACTGGAACGTTGTGAGGGTAAACAACTGGCGGTATGGATGCGGCGGGACCAGAG
AAAAATCACTCAGGGTCAATGCCAGCGCTTCGTTAATACAGATGTAGGTGTTCCACAGGGTAGCCAGCAG
CATCCTGCGATGCAGATCCGGAACATAATGGTGCAGGGCGCTGACTTCCGCGTTTCCAGACTTTACGAAA
CACGGAAACCGAAGACCATTCATGTTGTTGCTCAGGTCGCAGACGTTTTGCAGCAGCAGTCGCTTCACGT
TCGCTCGCGTATCGGTGATTCATTCTGCTAACCAGTAAGGCAACCCCGCCAGCCTAGCCGGGTCCTCAAC
GACAGGAGCACGATCATGCGCACCCGTGGGGCCGCCATGCCGGCGATAATGGCCTGCTTCTCGCCGAAAC
GTTTGGTGGCGGGACCAGTGACGAAGGCTTGAGCGAGGGCGTGCAAGATTCCGAATACCGCAAGCGACAG
GCCGATCATCGTCGCGCTCCAGCGAAAGCGGTCCTCGCCGAAAATGACCCAGAGCGCTGCCGGCACCTGT
CCTACGAGTTGCATGATAAAGAAGACAGTCATAAGTGCGGCGACGATAGTCATGCCCCGCGCCCACCGGA
AGGAGCTGACTGGGTTGAAGGCTCTCAAGGGCATCGGTCGAGATCCCGGTGCCTAATGAGTGAGCTAACT
TACATTAATTGCGTTGCGCTCACTGCCCGCTTTCCAGTCGGGAAACCTGTCGTGCCAGCTGCATTAATGA
ATCGGCCAACGCGCGGGGAGAGGCGGTTTGCGTATTGGGCGCCAGGGTGGTTTTTCTTTTCACCAGTGAG
ACGGGCAACAGCTGATTGCCCTTCACCGCCTGGCCCTGAGAGAGTTGCAGCAAGCGGTCCACGCTGGTTT
GCCCCAGCAGGCGAAAATCCTGTTTGATGGTGGTTAACGGCGGGATATAACATGAGCTGTCTTCGGTATC
GTCGTATCCCACTACCGAGATATCCGCACCAACGCGCAGCCCGGACTCGGTAATGGCGCGCATTGCGCCC
AGCGCCATCTGATCGTTGGCAACCAGCATCGCAGTGGGAACGATGCCCTCATTCAGCATTTGCATGGTTT
GTTGAAAACCGGACATGGCACTCCAGTCGCCTTCCCGTTCCGCTATCGGCTGAATTTGATTGCGAGTGAG
ATATTTATGCCAGCCAGCCAGACGCAGACGCGCCGAGACAGAACTTAATGGGCCCGCTAACAGCGCGATT
TGCTGGTGACCCAATGCGACCAGATGCTCCACGCCCAGTCGCGTACCGTCTTCATGGGAGAAAATAATAC
TGTTGATGGGTGTCTGGTCAGAGACATCAAGAAATAACGCCGGAACATTAGTGCAGGCAGCTTCCACAGC
AATGGCATCCTGGTCATCCAGCGGATAGTTAATGATCAGCCCACTGACGCGTTGCGCGAGAAGATTGTGC
ACCGCCGCTTTACAGGCTTCGACGCCGCTTCGTTCTACCATCGACACCACCACGCTGGCACCCAGTTGAT
CGGCGCGAGATTTAATCGCCGCGACAATTTGCGACGGCGCGTGCAGGGCCAGACTGGAGGTGGCAACGCC
AATCAGCAACGACTGTTTGCCCGCCAGTTGTTGTGCCACGCGGTTGGGAATGTAATTCAGCTCCGCCATC
GCCGCTTCCACTTTTTCCCGCGTTTTCGCAGAAACGTGGCTGGCCTGGTTCACCACGCGGGAAACGGTCT
GATAAGAGACACCGGCATACTCTGCGACATCGTATAACGTTACTGGTTTCACATTCACCACCCTGAATTG
ACTCTCTTCCGGGCGCTATCATGCCATACCGCGAAAGGTTTTGCGCCATTCGATGGTGTCCGGGATCTCG
ACGCTCTCCCTTATGCGACTCCTGCATTAGGAAGCAGCCCAGTAGTAGGTTGAGGCCGTTGAGCACCGCC
GCCGCAAGGAATGGTGCATGCAAGGAGATGGCGCCCAACAGTCCCCCGGCCACGGGGCCTGCCACCATAC
CCACGCCGAAACAAGCGCTCATGAGCCCGAAGTGGCGAGCCCGATCTTCCCCATCGGTGATGTCGGCGAT
ATAGGCGCCAGCAACCGCACCTGTGGCGCCGGTGATGCCGGCCACGATGCGTCCGGCGTAGAGGATCGAG
ATCTCGATCCCGCGAAAT
