>Addgene plasmid #158879 | JGI_017949 | depositor partial sequence | sequence record 306589 | gene insert with vector overlaps
AGCAGCGGCCTGGTGCCGCGCGGCAGCCATATGACCTATTCTCGTATCGGTCAAATCGCAGTCCATCTGC
CAGAAGGAGGACGTACCAGCGCGGAGGTCGAAGCGCTGGTGGCCGAGCTGAACCCGGGTTTCGAACCTCC
CGAGGGCTTGATAGAACGCTTTACAGGAGTGCGTTATCGCCATATTGCCCCGGAAGACACACAAGCTTCT
GATTTAGCTGTTGCGGCTATCGAGAAGCTGTTTGCGTCATGGGGACATGGTATTGATGACGTTGATCTGC
TGATTTTTGCCGCGGCCTCTACGGATGTTATTGAACCGGCGACAGCCCATATCGTCTCCGACAAACTGGG
CGGTAGTTGTCCAGTATTCGATATTAGCAATGCGTGTTCGAGTGTCTTCAATGCTATAGAAGTAGCGGAT
GCTCTGATCCGCACGGGCCAGTATCGTAGAGTGTTGATCGCGTGTGGCGAACGAGTGAGTCCTGGAGCAA
GGTACCGTGATGTTGCAACAATGGATGACTTTGTGCATGCGGGAGCAAGCCATACAGTTTCAGATGCGGG
CGCTGCCCTGCTCGTTGAAGCCAGTGATGAGCCGGGTATTATAGGACATCGTTCAATAGCGAACTCTAGT
GCCTGGTCTGCAACTGTAGTGCCACTGGTGCATGATAAAGAGTCAGACACACTTAAAGTCGAATATTTGG
GTGTTAAAACGTTGGACCTGATGAAAGGACTTGATCAGGCGGATATTACGCCTTTGTTAGATGCGGTTGC
TGGCTTTGGATTAACTATGGATGACTTTGACGTTGTTTGTATCCATCAGGCGGTGCTTGCTTATGTGGAA
GTATTTTGTGAACGCGCAGGCATTCCGTACGATCGAACAGTTTTAACACTGGCCGACCACGGCAACGTTG
CCTCTGCTACACTGCCTCTTCAACTGGTGAAGGCAGTTGAGAGCGGACGTCTTAATCCGGGCGACAAAGT
GCTGTTAGTAGGATTGGCATCTGGGCTGAGCTTGGGTGTTATGGCTATGCAGTGGTAACTCGAGCACCAC
CACCACCACCACTGAGATCCG
